>Addgene plasmid #171803 | pCRISPaint-mNeon-F-gB-PuroR [M1G] | addgene full sequence | sequence record 339785 | Addgene NGS Result
GCCCTATAGTGAGTCGTATTACGACGTCCCAGGGCTTCCCGGTATCAACAGGGACACCAGGATTTATTTA
TTCTGCGAAGTGATCTTCCGTCACAGGTATTTATTCGGCGCAAAGTGCGTCGGGTGATGCTGCCAACTTA
CTGATTTAGTGTATGATGGTGTTTTTGAGGTGCTCCAGTGGCTTCTGTTTCTATCAGCTGTCCCTCCTGT
TCAGCTACTGACGGGGTGGTGCGTAACGGCAAAAGCACCGCCGGACATCAGCGCTAGCGGAGTGTATACT
GGCTTACTATGTTGGCACTGATGAGGGTGTCAGTGAAGTGCTTCATGTGGCAGGAGAAAAAAGGCTGCAC
CGGTGCGTCAGCAGAATATGTGATACAGGATATATTCCGCTTCCTCGCTCACTGACTCGCTACGCTCGGT
CGTTCGACTGCGGCGAGCGGAAATGGCTTACGAACGGGGCGGAGATTTCCTGGAAGATGCCAGGAAGATA
CTTAACAGGGAAGTGAGAGGGCCGCGGCAAAGCCGTTTTTCCATAGGCTCCGCCCCCCTGACAAGCATCA
CGAAATCTGACGCTCAAATCAGTGGTGGCGAAACCCGACAGGACTATAAAGATACCAGGCGTTTCCCCCT
GGCGGCTCCCTCGTGCGCTCTCCTGTTCCTGCCTTTCGGTTTACCGGTGTCATTCCGCTGTTATGGCCGC
GTTTGTCTCATTCCACGCCTGACACTCAGTTCCGGGTAGGCAGTTCGCTCCAAGCTGGACTGTATGCACG
AACCCCCCGTTCAGTCCGACCGCTGCGCCTTATCCGGTAACTATCGTCTTGAGTCCAACCCGGAAAGACA
TGCAAAAGCACCACTGGCAGCAGCCACTGGTAATTGATTTAGAGGAGTTAGTCTTGAAGTCATGCGCCGG
TTAAGGCTAAACTGAAAGGACAAGTTTTGGTGACTGCGCTCCTCCAAGCCAGTTACCTCGGTTCAAAGAG
TTGGTAGCTCAGAGAACCTTCGAAAAACCGCCCTGCAAGGCGGTTTTTTCGTTTTCAGAGCAAGAGATTA
CGCGCAGACCAAAACGATCTCAAGAAGATCATCTTATTAATCAGATAAAATATTTCTAGATTTCAGTGCA
ATTTATCTCTTCAAATGTAGCACCTGAAGTCAGCCCCATACGATATAAGTTGTAATTCTCCGCCGCTTGC
CCTCATCTGTTACGCCGGCGGTAGCCGGCCAGCCTCGCAGAGCAGGATTCCCGTTGAGCACCGCCAGGTG
CGAATAAGGGACAGTGAAGAAGGAACACCCGCTCGCGGGTGGGCCTACTTCACCTATCCTGCCCGGCTGA
CGCCGTTGGATACACCAAGGAAAGTCTACACGAACCCTTTGGCAAAATCCTGTATATCGTGCGAAAAAGG
ATGGATATACCGAAAAAATCGCTATAATGACCCCGAAGCAGGGTTATGCAGCGGAAAAGCGCTGCTTCCC
TGCTGTTTTGTGGAATATCTACCGACTGGAAACAGGCAAATGCAGGAAATTACTGAACTGAGGGGACAGG
CGAGAGGAGATCTGGTACCTTACATATCTCCACGATCTTCAACTGCTTTAAATTGATCTAAAAAACGTAC
ATCATTAGTGTAGAAGTGTCGAATATCTTCGATTCCGTATTTTAACATAGCAATTCTATCCGGACCCATG
CCAAAACCAAATCCACTATACTCACTTGAGTCAAAACCAGCCATCTCTAAGACATTTGGGTGAACCATGC
CTGCACCTAAGATTTCAATCCATCCCGTGTGTTTACAAACATTGCAACCTTTGCCTTTACATTTAAAACA
AGATACATCTACTTCTACAGATGGTTCTGTAAATGGAAAATAACTAGGTCTTAATCTTATTTCTCGATCA
GCTCCAAATAGTTTTTTTGCAAGTAACTCCAATGTTCCTTTAAGATCACTCATCTTCACATTTTTATCAA
CAACTAATCCTTCTATTTGTGTAAATTGATGTGAATGAGTCGCATCATCAGAATCTCTTCTGTAAACTTT
ACCTGGACAAATAATTTTTACAGGACCTTGTCCATGTCTTGATTCCATAGTTCTAGCTTGTACTGGAGAA
GTATGCGTTCGTAATAAAATTTCATCTGTTATGTAGAAACTATCTTGCATATCTCGTGCTGGATGAGATT
TTGGAAGATTTAACATCTCGAAGTTGTAATGATCTTGTTCAACCTCATATCCGTTTACTATTTCATAACC
AAGACCTAAAAATAAGTCTTCGATTTCTTCAATCGTTCGCGTTAAAGGATGTTTAGATCCGATTTCAATA
TGTCTTCCTGGTAATGAGACATCAATAGTTTCTTCTGCTAGCTGTTTGTTTAATTTTTCTTTCACTAGCA
TTTGTTGTCTCTCATCAAGTTCATTCTGTATAGTTTGTCTTAGTTCATTAACTTTCTGACCAAAAGCTGG
TTTATCTTCATTTGGTAAGTCTTTCATCAATTTCATTAATCCACTAACAGAACCTTTCTTTCCCAAATAT
TTGACTTTCACTTCTTGTAAAGCTCTTTCGTCATTTGCTTCGTTTATATCTACTAATGCTTGCTGTTTTA
ATTCAGACATTGTTTGTTGTTCTGACATTTTTTTTCCTCCTTAATTCGATATCAAGCTTATTTTAATTAA
GCTCTATCAATGATAGAGTGTCAATATTTTTTTTAGTTTTTCATGAACTCGGGATCCGCATGCGTTTTAG
CGTTTATTTCGTTTAGTTATCGGCATAATCGTTAAAACAGGCGTTATCGTAGCGTAAAAGCCCTTGAGCG
TAGCGTGGCTTTGCAGCGAAGATGTTGTCTGTTAGATTATGAAAGCCGATGACTGAATGAAATAATAAGC
GCAGCGCCCTTCTATTTCGGTTGGAGGAGGCTCAAGGGAGTATGAGGGAATGAAATTCCCTCATGGGTTT
GATTTTAAAAATTGCTTGCAATTTTGCCGAGCGGTAGCGCTGGAAAATTTTTGAAAAAAATTTGGAATTT
GGAAAAAAATGGGGGGAAAGGAAGCGAATTTTGCTTCCGTACTACGACCCCCCATTAAGTGCCGAGTGCC
AATTTTTGTGCCAAAAACGCTCTATCCCAACTGGCTCAAGGGTTTAAGGGGTTTTTCAATCGCCAACGAA
TCGCCAACGTTTTCGCCAACGTTTTTTATAAATCTATATTTAAGTAGCTTTATTGTTGTTTTTATGATTA
CAAAGTGATACACTAACTTTATAAAATTATTTGATTGGAGTTTTTTAAATGGTGATTTCAGAATCGAAAA
AAAGAGTTATGATTTCTCTGACAAAAGAGCAAGATAAAAAATTAACAGATATGGCGAAACAAAAAGGTTT
TTCAAAATCTGCGGTTGCGGCGTTAGCTATAGAAGAATATGCAAGAAAGGAATCAGAACAAAAAAAATAA
GCGAAAGCTCGCGTTTTTAGAAGGATACGAGTTTTCGCTACTTGTTTTTGATAAGGTAATTATATCATGG
CTATTAAAAATACTAAAGCTAGAAATTTTGGATTTTTATTATATCCTGACTCAATTCCTAATGATTGGAA
AGAAAAATTAGAGAGTTTGGGCGTATCTATGGCTGTCAGTCCTTTACACGATATGGACGAAAAAAAAGAT
AAAGATACATGGAATAATAGTAATATTATACAAAATGGAAAGCACTATAAAAAACCACACTATCACGTTA
TATATATTGCACGAAATCCTGTAACAATAGAAAGCGTTAGGAACAAGATTAAGCGAAAATTGGGGAATAG
TTCAGTTGCTCATGTTGAGATACTTGATTATATCAAAGGTTCATATGAATATTTGACTCATGAATCAAAG
GACGCTATTGCTAAGAATAAACATATATACGACAAAAAAGATATTTTGAACATTAATGATTTTGATATTG
ACCGCTATATAACACTTGATGAAAGCCAAAAAAGAGAATTGAAGAATTTACTTTTAGATATAGTGGATGA
CTATAATTTGGTAAATACAAAAGATTTAATGGCTTTTATTCGCCTTAGGGGAGCGGAGTTTGGAATTTTA
AATACGAATGATGTAAAAGATATTGTTTCAACAAACTCTAGCGCCTTTAGATTATGGTTTGAGGGCAATT
ATCAGTGTGGATATAGAGCAAGTTATGCAAAGGTTCTTGATGCTGAAACGGGGGAAATAAAATGACAAAC
AAAGAAAAAGAGTTATTTGCTGAAAATGAGGAATTAAAAAAAGAAATTAAGGACTTAAAAGAGCGTATTG
AAAGATACAGAGAAATGGAAGTTGAATTAAGTACAACAATAGATTTATTGAGAGGAGGGATTATTGAATA
AATAAAAGCCCCCTGACGAAAGTCGAAGGGGGTTTTTATTTTGGTTTGATGTTGCGATTAATAGCAATAC
ATTCTATAATAGAAGGTATGGAGGATGTTATATAATGAGACAGAATTATGATGATCATATGTCAACTAAC
GGGGCAGGTTAGTGACATTAGAAAACCGACTGTAAAAAGTACAGTCGGCATTATCTCATATTATAAAAGC
CAGTCATTAGGCCTATCTGACAATTCCTGAATAGAGTTCATAAACAATCCTGCATGATAACCATCACAAA
CAGAATGATGTACCTGTAAAGATAGCGGTAAATATATTGAATTACCTTTATTAATGAATTTTCCTGCTGT
AATAATGGGTAGAAGGTAATTACTATTATTATTGATATTTAAGTTAAACCCAGTAAATGAAGTCCATGGA
ATAATAGAAAGAGAAAAAGCATTTTCAGGTATAGGTGTTTTGGGAAACAATTTCCCCGAACCATTATATT
TCTCTACATCAGAAAGGTATAAATCATAAAACTCTTTGAAGTCATTCTTTACAGGAGTCCAAATACCAGA
GAATGTTTTAGATACACCATCAAAAATTGTATAAAGTGGCTCTAACTTATCCCAATAACCTAACTCTCCG
TCGCTATTGTAACCAGTTCTAAAAGCTGTATTTGAGTTTATCACCCTTGTCACTAAGAAAATAAATGCAG
GGTAAAATTTATATCCTTCTTGTTTTATGTTTCGGTATAAAACACTAATATCAATTTCTGTGGTTATACT
AAAAGTCGTTTGTTGGTTCAAATAATGATTAAATATCTCTTTTCTCTTCCAATTGTCTAAATCAATTTTA
TTAAAGTTCATGGGTTTCACTCTCCTTCTACATTTTTTAACCTAATAATGCCAAATACCGTTTGCCACCC
CTCTCTTTGATAATTATAATATTGGCGAAATTCGCTTCTAAAGATGAAACGCAATATTATATGCTTGCTT
TATCGGCCGTATGTGATTATACCAGCCCCCTCACTACATGTCAAGAATAAACTGCCAAAGCATAATGGGA
TAATTAACCCTCACTAAAGGGAACAAAAGCTGGGTACCGGGCCCCCCCTCGAGGTCGACGGTATCGATAA
GCTTGATATCGAATTCCTGCAGCCCGGGGGATCCACTAGTTCTAGAGCGGCCGCCACCGCGGTGGAGCTC
CAATTC
Features (pLannotate 1.2.2; 13 found; start..end, strand, type, name):
      3..21      -  promoter       T7 promoter: promoter for bacteriophage T7 RNA polymerase
    123..266     +  mobile_element IS1 (fragment): prokaryotic transposable element IS1
    385..440     -  rep_origin     RSF ori (fragment): Plasmids containing the RSF 1030 origin of replication can be propagated in E. coli cells that contain additional plasmids with compatible origins.
    528..1073    -  rep_origin     p15A ori: Plasmids containing the medium-copy-number p15A origin of replication can be propagated in E. coli cells that contain a second plasmid with the ColE1 origin.
   1215..1324    -  oriT           oriT: incP origin of transfer
   1566..2618    -  CDS            pheS: SYFA_STAHJ - Experimental evidence at protein level: Swiss-Prot protein existence level 1. From Staphylococcus haemolyticus (strain JCSC1435).
   2633..2651    +  misc_feature   MCS (fragment): pBluescript multiple cloning site
   2662..2679    -  protein_bind   tet operator (fragment): bacterial operator O1 for the tetR and tetA genes tetracycline repressor TetR
   3515..4135    +  CDS            repB: REPB_STRAG - Experimental evidence at protein level: Swiss-Prot protein existence level 1. Is essential for plasmid replication. Nicks the positive strand at the plus origin of replication. From Streptococcus agalactiae.
   4302..4323    +  misc_feature   HA-R (fragment): right homology arm from intron 1 of the mouse Rosa26 gene (Soriano, 1999)
   4544..5191    -  CDS            cat: CAT1_STAAU - Experimental evidence at transcript level: Swiss-Prot protein existence level 2. This enzyme is an effector of chloramphenicol resistance in bacteria. From Staphylococcus aureus.
   5392..5410    +  promoter       T3 promoter: promoter for bacteriophage T3 RNA polymerase
   5423..5530    -  misc_feature   MCS: pBluescript multiple cloning site
