>Addgene plasmid #171803 | pCRISPaint-mNeon-F-gB-PuroR [M1G] | addgene full sequence | sequence record 341955 | Addgene NGS Result
AATAAAATATCTTTATTTTCATTACATCTGTGTGTTGGTTTTTTGTGTGAATCGATAGTACTAACATACG
CTCTCCATCAAAACAAAACGAAACAAAACAAACTAGCAAAATAGGCTGTCCCCAGTGCAAGTGCAGGTGC
CAGAACATTTCTCTTAATGATAGCTAGGATCGCTAGCGGGCCAGTACCCAAAAAGCGGGGGGTCTGGTGG
CAGTGGAGGGGGATCCGTGAGCAAGGGCGAGGAGGATAACGCCTCTCTCCCAGCGACACATGAGTTACAC
ATCTTTGGCTCCATCAACGGTGTGGACTTTGACATGGTGGGTCAGGGCACCGGCAATCCAAATGATGGTT
ATGAGGAGTTAAACCTGAAGTCCACCAAGGGTGACCTCCAGTTCTCCCCCTGGATTCTGGTCCCTCATAT
CGGGTATGGCTTCCATCAGTACCTGCCCTACCCTGACGGGATGTCGCCTTTCCAGGCCGCCATGGTAGAT
GGCTCCGGATACCAAGTCCATCGCACAATGCAGTTTGAAGATGGTGCCTCCCTTACTGTTAACTACCGCT
ACACCTACGAGGGAAGCCACATCAAAGGAGAGGCCCAGGTGAAGGGGACTGGTTTCCCTGCTGACGGTCC
TGTGATGACCAACTCGCTGACCGCTGCGGACTGGTGCAGGTCGAAGAAGACTTACCCCAACGACAAAACC
ATCATCAGTACCTTTAAGTGGAGTTACACCACTGGAAATGGCAAGCGCTACCGGAGCACTGCGCGGACCA
CCTACACCTTTGCCAAGCCAATGGCGGCTAACTATCTGAAGAACCAGCCGATGTACGTGTTCCGTAAGAC
GGAGCTCAAGCACTCCAAGACCGAGCTCAACTTCAAGGAGTGGCAAAAGGCCTTTACCGATGTGATGGGC
ATGGACGAGCTGTACAAGAGCGGCTCCGCCGATTACAAGGATGACGACGACAAACGATCGGGGCCTAGGC
TGAGCAGCATCGAGTTCGCCAGACTGGTGTACAAGGGATCCGGAGAGGGCAGAGGAAGTCTGCTAACATG
CGGTGACGTCGAGGAGAATCCTGGCCCAGGGACCGAGTACAAGCCCACGGTGCGCCTCGCCACCCGCGAC
GACGTCCCCAGGGCCGTACGCACCCTCGCCGCCGCGTTCGCCGACTACCCCGCCACGCGCCACACCGTCG
ATCCGGACCGCCACATCGAGCGGGTCACCGAGCTGCAAGAACTCTTCCTCACGCGCGTCGGGCTCGACAT
CGGCAAGGTGTGGGTCGCGGACGACGGCGCCGCGGTGGCGGTCTGGACCACGCCGGAGAGCGTCGAAGCG
GGGGCGGTGTTCGCCGAGATCGGCCCGCGCATGGCCGAGTTGAGCGGTTCCCGGCTGGCCGCGCAGCAAC
AGATGGAAGGCCTCCTGGCGCCGCACCGGCCCAAGGAGCCCGCGTGGTTCCTGGCCACCGTCGGCGTCTC
GCCCGACCACCAGGGCAAGGGTCTGGGCAGCGCCGTCGTGCTCCCCGGAGTGGAGGCGGCCGAGCGCGCC
GGGGTGCCCGCCTTCCTGGAGACCTCCGCGCCCCGCAACCTCCCCTTCTACGAGCGGCTCGGCTTCACCG
TCACCGCCGACGTCGAGGTGCCCGAAGGACCGCGCACCTGGTGCATGACCCGCAAGCCCGGTGCCTGAGC
GGCCCGCTTCGAGCAGACATGATAAGATACATTGATGAGTTTGGACAAACCACAACTAGAATGCAGTGAA
AAAAATGCTTTATTTGTGAAATTTGTGATGCTATTGCTTTATTTGTAACCATTATAAGCTGCAATAAACA
AGTTAACAACAACAATTGCATTCATTTTATGTTTCAGGTTCAGGGGGAGGTGTGGGAGGTTTTTTAAAGC
AAGTAAAACCTCTACAAATGTGGTAAAATCGATAAGGATCCGTCGACCGATGCCCTTGAGAGCCTTCAAC
CCAGTCAGCTCCTTCCGGTGGGCGCGGGGCATGACTATCGTCGCCGCACTTATGACTGTCTTCTTTATCA
TGCAACTCGTAGGACAGGTGCCGGCAGCGCTCTTCCGCTTCCTCGCTCACTGACTCGCTGCGCTCGGTCG
TTCGGCTGCGGCGAGCGGTATCAGCTCACTCAAAGGCGGTAATACGGTTATCCACAGAATCAGGGGATAA
CGCAGGAAAGAACATGTGAGCAAAAGGCCAGCAAAAGGCCAGGAACCGTAAAAAGGCCGCGTTGCTGGCG
TTTTTCCATAGGCTCCGCCCCCCTGACGAGCATCACAAAAATCGACGCTCAAGTCAGAGGTGGCGAAACC
CGACAGGACTATAAAGATACCAGGCGTTTCCCCCTGGAAGCTCCCTCGTGCGCTCTCCTGTTCCGACCCT
GCCGCTTACCGGATACCTGTCCGCCTTTCTCCCTTCGGGAAGCGTGGCGCTTTCTCATAGCTCACGCTGT
AGGTATCTCAGTTCGGTGTAGGTCGTTCGCTCCAAGCTGGGCTGTGTGCACGAACCCCCCGTTCAGCCCG
ACCGCTGCGCCTTATCCGGTAACTATCGTCTTGAGTCCAACCCGGTAAGACACGACTTATCGCCACTGGC
AGCAGCCACTGGTAACAGGATTAGCAGAGCGAGGTATGTAGGCGGTGCTACAGAGTTCTTGAAGTGGTGG
CCTAACTACGGCTACACTAGAAGAACAGTATTTGGTATCTGCGCTCTGCTGAAGCCAGTTACCTTCGGAA
AAAGAGTTGGTAGCTCTTGATCCGGCAAACAAACCACCGCTGGTAGCGGTGGTTTTTTTGTTTGCAAGCA
GCAGATTACGCGCAGAAAAAAAGGATCTCAAGAAGATCCTTTGATCTTTTCTACGGGGTCTGACGCTCAG
TGGAACGAAAACTCACGTTAAGGGATTTTGGTCATGAGATTATCAAAAAGGATCTTCACCTAGATCCTTT
TAAATTAAAAATGAAGTTTTAAATCAATCTAAAGTATATATGAGTAAACTTGGTCTGACAGCGGCCGCAA
ATGCTAAACCACTGCAGTGGTTACCAGTGCTTGATCAGTGAGGCACCGATCTCAGCGATCTGCCTATTTC
GTTCGTCCATAGTGGCCTGACTCCCCGTCGTGTAGATCACTACGATTCGTGAGGGCTTACCATCAGGCCC
CAGCGCAGCAATGATGCCGCGAGAGCCGCGTTCACCGGCCCCCGATTTGTCAGCAATGAACCAGCCAGCA
GGGAGGGCCGAGCGAAGAAGTGGTCCTGCTACTTTGTCCGCCTCCATCCAGTCTATGAGCTGCTGTCGTG
ATGCTAGAGTAAGAAGTTCGCCAGTGAGTAGTTTCCGAAGAGTTGTGGCCATTGCTACTGGCATCGTGGT
ATCACGCTCGTCGTTCGGTATGGCTTCGTTCAACTCTGGTTCCCAGCGGTCAAGCCGGGTCACATGATCA
CCCATATTATGAAGAAATGCAGTCAGCTCCTTAGGGCCTCCGATCGTTGTCAGAAGTAAGTTGGCCGCGG
TGTTGTCGCTCATGGTAATGGCAGCACTACACAATTCTCTTACCGTCATGCCATCCGTAAGATGCTTTTC
CGTGACCGGCGAGTACTCAACCAAGTCGTTTTGTGAGTAGTGTATACGGCGACCAAGCTGCTCTTGCCCG
GCGTCTATACGGGACAACACCGCGCCACATAGCAGTACTTTGAAAGTGCTCATCATCGGGAATCGTTCTT
CGGGGCGGAAAGACTCAAGGATCTTGCCGCTATTGAGATCCAGTTCGATATAGCCCACTCTTGCACCCAG
TTGATCTTCAGCATCTTTTACTTTCACCAGCGTTTCGGGGTGTGCAAAAACAGGCAAGCAAAATGCCGCA
AAGAAGGGAATGAGTGCGACACGAAAATGTTGGATGCTCATACTCGTCCTTTTTCAATATTATTGAAGCA
TTTATCAGAGTTACTAGTACGTCTCTCAAGGATAAGTAAGTAATATTAAGGTACGGGAGGTATTGGACAG
GCCGC
Features (pLannotate 1.2.2; 11 found; start..end, strand, type, name):
      1..49      +  polyA_signal   poly(A) signal: synthetic polyadenylation signal
     63..154     +  misc_feature   pause site: RNA polymerase II transcriptional pause signal from the human α2 globin gene
    227..928     +  CDS            mNeonGreen: bright monomeric yellow-green fluorescent protein derived from LanYFP (Shaner et al., 2013)
    940..960     +  CDS            3xFLAG (fragment): three tandem FLAG® epitope tags
   1081..1678    +  CDS            PuroR (fragment): puromycin N-acetyltransferase; pac from Streptomyces; confers resistance to puromycin
   1703..1824    -  polyA_signal   SV40 poly(A) signal: SV40 polyadenylation signal
   1847..1915    -  CDS            large T antigen (fragment): large T antigen from SV40 (simian virus 40)
   1931..2063    +  CDS            TcR (fragment): tetracycline efflux protein; tet; confers resistance to tetracycline
   2243..2831    -  rep_origin     ori: high-copy-number ColE1/pMB1/pBR322/pUC origin of replication
   3031..3891    -  CDS            AmpR: β-lactamase confers resistance to ampicillin, carbenicillin, and related antibiotics
   3892..3933    -  promoter       AmpR promoter (fragment): bla
