[The description below was written by a language model from this plasmid's Addgene catalogue record and pLannotate feature annotations shown in this document.]
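Description:
pCRISPaint-mNeon-F-gB-PuroR [M1G] is a small (about 4 kb) universal donor plasmid for gene tagging in mammalian cells, built on the pCRISPaint backbone and designed for the CRISPitope method. It is propagated in E. coli as a high-copy plasmid through a ColE1/pUC-type origin and selected with ampicillin via the AmpR β-lactamase gene. Puromycin serves as the selectable marker in the targeted cells.

The 1,452 bp synthetic insert is a single promoterless open reading frame: the bright monomeric fluorescent protein mNeonGreen, a FLAG tag, the CD8+ T cell epitope from herpes simplex virus 1 glycoprotein B (residues 498–505), a T2A self-cleaving peptide and puromycin N-acetyltransferase, followed by an SV40 polyadenylation signal. The record lists no promoter for this cassette, and the PuroR start methionine has been changed to glycine (M1G). Puromycin resistance should therefore depend on translation reading through from upstream, which would favour in-frame integrations into an expressed target gene over expression from an internal start. A synthetic poly(A) signal and an RNA polymerase II pause site lie upstream of the cassette, presumably to insulate it from spurious plasmid-derived transcription. After integration, the chosen endogenous gene product is fused to a fluorescent, FLAG-detectable tag carrying a defined model T cell epitope. The associated study used this to compare adoptive T cell therapy against different gene products in melanoma.

Two sequence records are attached to this entry. The 3,995 nt record matches the catalogue description. The 5,536 nt record instead shows p15A ori, oriT, pheS, repB and a chloramphenicol resistance gene, with none of the expected elements, so it appears to represent an unrelated plasmid.
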