Addgene plasmid #171803: pCRISPaint-mNeon-F-gB-PuroR [M1G]
Purpose: Universal donor plasmid for CRISPitope method encoding mNeon fluorescent protein, FLAG tag, HSV-1 glycoprotein B CD8+ T cell epitope [AA: 498-505 (SSIEFARL)] and puromycin resistance cassette [p.M1G]
Depositing lab: Michael Hoelzel. Depositing organization: Universitaetsklinikum Bonn. Publication: Adoptive T Cell Therapy Targeting Different Gene Products Reveals Diverse and Context-Dependent Immune Evasion in Melanoma. Effern M, Glodde N, Braun M, Liebing J, Boll HN, Yong M, Bawden E, Hinze D, van den Boorn-Konijnenberg D, Daoud M, Aymans P, Landsberg J, Smyth MJ, Flatz L, Tuting T, Bald T, Gebhardt T, Holzel M. Immunity. 2020 Sep 15;53(3):564-580.e9. doi: 10.1016/j.immuni.2020.07.007. Epub 2020 Aug 3. PubMed 32750334.
Backbone
  Vector backbone: pCRISPaint
  Backbone manufacturer: Based on plasmids published by Schmid-Burgk et al. 2016 (DOI: 10.1038/ncomms12338)
  Backbone size w/o insert (bp): 2542
  Total vector size (bp): 3994
  Vector type: Gene tagging
  Selectable markers: Puromycin
Growth in bacteria
  Bacterial resistance: Ampicillin, 100 μg/mL
  Growth temperature: 37°C
  Growth strain: DH5alpha
  Copy number: High Copy
Gene/Insert
  Gene/Insert name: mNeonGreen-FLAG-gB-T2A-PuroR
  Species: Synthetic; Branchiostoma lanceolatum, Herpes simplex virus 1, Streptomyces alboniger
  Insert size (bp): 1452
  Mutation: PuroR: Changed Methionin 1 to Glycine.
  Cloning method: Restriction Enzyme; 5′ cloning site Unknown (unknown if destroyed); 3′ cloning site Unknown (unknown if destroyed)
  Sequencing primers: 5′ CGATAGTACTAACATACGCTCTCCA; 3′ CTCCCCCTGAACCTGAAAC
Terms and licenses: Academic/Nonprofit Terms; Industry Terms: Not Available to Industry
How to cite: pCRISPaint-mNeon-F-gB-PuroR [M1G] was a gift from Michael Hoelzel (Addgene plasmid # 171803 ; http://n2t.net/addgene:171803 ; RRID:Addgene_171803)
